Addgene plasmid #103644: LSB-hsa-miR-552-3p
Purpose: Used to sense miRNA activity using fluorescence based tools. hsa-miR-552-3p target in 3' UTR of of mKate. miRNA activity can be measured by the repression of mKate2 relative to EBFP2 fluorescent proteins . Plasmid is inherently unstable; please see Depositor Comments
Depositing lab: Ron Weiss. Depositing organization: Massachusetts Institute of Technology. Publication: A mixed antagonistic/synergistic miRNA repression model enables accurate predictions of multi-input miRNA sensor activity. Gam JJ, Babb J, Weiss R. Nat Commun. 2018 Jun 22;9(1):2430. doi: 10.1038/s41467-018-04575-0. PubMed 29934631.
Backbone
  Vector backbone: Low Sensor Backbone (LSB)
  Vector type: Mammalian Expression, Synthetic Biology
Growth in bacteria
  Bacterial resistance: Ampicillin and Kanamycin, 100 & 50 μg/mL
  Growth temperature: 30°C
  Growth strain: NEB Stable
  Copy number: High Copy
Gene/Insert
  Gene/Insert name: hsa-miR-552-3p target
  Species: H. sapiens (human)
  Entrez Gene: MIR552 (a.k.a. MIRN552, hsa-mir-552)
  Promoter: EF-1a
  Cloning method: Gibson Cloning
Terms and licenses: Academic/Nonprofit Terms; Industry Terms: Not Available to Industry
Depositor comments: Please note that this plasmid is inherently unstable due to a repeating poly A element. We recommend performing a diagnostic digest on multiple colonies upon receipt. The depositors would like to note the presence of several discrepancies between the depositor sequence and physical plasmid sequence. In particular, the sequences upstream and downstream of the puromycin coding region have 10 bp insertions which do not affect the ability to perform puromycin selection. The sequences for those regions within the physical plasmids are as follows: Upstream of Puro: GAATTCGACCGCCTGTCTCAAGGTGCCACC; Downstream of Puro: GCTTTGAGACTACGCGTGAATTCACTCCTC. Please contact if you are interested in this plasmid prior to placing an order.
How to cite: LSB-hsa-miR-552-3p was a gift from Ron Weiss (Addgene plasmid # 103644 ; http://n2t.net/addgene:103644 ; RRID:Addgene_103644)
