[The description below was written by a language model from this plasmid's Addgene catalogue record and pLannotate feature annotations shown in this document.]
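Description:
LSB-hsa-miR-552-3p is a mammalian expression plasmid from a synthetic-biology series of fluorescent microRNA sensors, built on the Low Sensor Backbone (LSB). It replicates in E. coli from a high-copy ColE1/pUC-type origin and carries both β-lactamase (AmpR) and an aph(3')-Ia kanamycin resistance gene, matching the dual ampicillin/kanamycin selection listed in the record. A puromycin N-acetyltransferase coding sequence followed by a rabbit β-globin polyadenylation signal is also present for selection in mammalian cells. No dedicated promoter for it is annotated in the feature table.

The payload consists of two parallel transcription units. Each uses a human EF-1α core promoter with its intron A, is flanked by Gateway attB4/attB1/attB2 recombination scars, and ends in a β-globin 3' region and poly(A) signal. The first unit expresses the red fluorescent protein mKate2, and according to the record it carries a target site for human miR-552-3p in its 3' UTR. The site itself is not annotated, though there is an unannotated gap between attB2 and the β-globin sequence downstream of mKate2 where it would be expected to lie. The second unit expresses the blue protein EBFP2 without a target site, serving as an internal reference for transfection and expression level. When miR-552-3p is active in a cell, mKate2 output falls relative to EBFP2, giving a ratiometric readout of miRNA activity.

The depositor notes that the repeated poly(A) element makes the plasmid inherently unstable. The physical plasmid also differs slightly from the deposited sequence, including short insertions flanking the puromycin coding region that reportedly do not impair puromycin selection.
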