Features (pLannotate 1.2.2; 28 found; start..end, strand, type, name):
     87..675     -  rep_origin     ori: high-copy-number ColE1/pMB1/pBR322/pUC origin of replication
    846..1706    -  CDS            AmpR: β-lactamase; bla; confers resistance to ampicillin, carbenicillin, and related antibiotics
   1707..1778    -  promoter       AmpR promoter: bla
   1857..2456    +  CDS            PuroR: puromycin N-acetyltransferase; pac from Streptomyces alboniger; confers resistance to puromycin
   2461..2541    +  CDS            HBB (fragment): HBB_PONPY - Experimental evidence at transcript level: Swiss-Prot protein existence level 2. Involved in oxygen transport from the lung to the various peripheral tissues. From Pongo pygmaeus (Bornean orangutan).
   2612..2667    +  polyA_signal   β-globin poly(A) signal: rabbit β-globin polyadenylation signal (Gil and Proudfoot, 1987)
   3646..3666    +  protein_bind   attB4: mutant version of attB; core recombination site for the Gateway® BP reaction BP Clonase™
   3734..3945    +  promoter       EF-1α core promoter: core promoter for human elongation factor EF-1α
   3946..4884    +  intron         EF-1α intron A: intron upstream of the start codon of human EF-1α
   4911..4931    +  protein_bind   attB1: mutant version of attB; core recombination site for the Gateway® BP reaction BP Clonase™
   4951..5646    +  CDS            mKate2: mKate2 is a basic (constitutively fluorescent) red fluorescent protein published in 2009, derived from Entacmaea quadricolor. It is reported to be a rapidly-maturing monomer with moderate acid sensitivity.
   5666..5690    -  protein_bind   attB2: mutant version of attB; recombination site for the Gateway® BP reaction BP Clonase™
   5830..5904    +  CDS            HBB (fragment): HBB_PONPY - Experimental evidence at transcript level: Swiss-Prot protein existence level 2. Involved in oxygen transport from the lung to the various peripheral tissues. From Pongo pygmaeus (Bornean orangutan).
   5975..6030    +  polyA_signal   β-globin poly(A) signal: rabbit β-globin polyadenylation signal (Gil and Proudfoot, 1987)
   6414..6439    +  misc_feature   SA: splice acceptor site
   7111..7131    +  protein_bind   attB4: mutant version of attB; core recombination site for the Gateway® BP reaction BP Clonase™
   7199..7410    +  promoter       EF-1α core promoter: core promoter for human elongation factor EF-1α
   7411..8349    +  intron         EF-1α intron A: intron upstream of the start codon of human EF-1α
   8376..8396    +  protein_bind   attB1: mutant version of attB; core recombination site for the Gateway® BP reaction BP Clonase™
   8407..9123    +  CDS            EBFP2: EBFP2 is a basic (constitutively fluorescent) blue fluorescent protein published in 2007, derived from Aequorea victoria. It is reported to be a rapidly-maturing monomer with moderate acid sensitivity.
   9131..9155    -  protein_bind   attB2: mutant version of attB; recombination site for the Gateway® BP reaction BP Clonase™
   9159..9239    +  CDS            HBB (fragment): HBB_PONPY - Experimental evidence at transcript level: Swiss-Prot protein existence level 2. Involved in oxygen transport from the lung to the various peripheral tissues. From Pongo pygmaeus (Bornean orangutan).
   9310..9365    +  polyA_signal   β-globin poly(A) signal: rabbit β-globin polyadenylation signal (Gil and Proudfoot, 1987)
   9748..9770    -  protein_bind   lac operator (fragment): The lac repressor binds to the lac operator to inhibit transcription in E. coli. This inhibition can be relieved by adding lactose or isopropyl-β-D-thiogalactopyranoside (IPTG). lac repressor encoded by lacI
   9774..9804    -  promoter       lac promoter: promoter for the E. coli lac operon
   9819..9840    -  protein_bind   CAP binding site: CAP binding activates transcription in the presence of cAMP. E. coli catabolite activator protein
   9853..9892    -  CDS            lacI (fragment): lac repressor; lacI; The lac repressor binds to the lac operator to inhibit transcription in E. coli. This inhibition can be relieved by adding lactose or isopropyl-β-D-thiogalactopyranoside (IPTG).
  10065..10874   +  CDS            KanR: aminoglycoside phosphotransferase; aph(3')-Ia; confers resistance to kanamycin in bacteria or G418 (Geneticin®) in eukaryotes
>Addgene plasmid #103644 | LSB-hsa-miR-552-3p | depositor full sequence | sequence record 196336 | Full Sequence
AATTGAGGGGATAACGCAGGAAAGAACATGTGAGCAAAAGGCCAGCAAAAGGCCAGGAACCGTAAAAAGG
CCGCGTTGCTGGCGTTTTTCCATAGGCTCCGCCCCCCTGACGAGCATCACAAAAATCGACGCTCAAGTCA
GAGGTGGCGAAACCCGACAGGACTATAAAGATACCAGGCGTTTCCCCCTGGAAGCTCCCTCGTGCGCTCT
CCTGTTCCGACCCTGCCGCTTACCGGATACCTGTCCGCCTTTCTCCCTTCGGGAAGCGTGGCGCTTTCTC
ATAGCTCACGCTGTAGGTATCTCAGTTCGGTGTAGGTCGTTCGCTCCAAGCTGGGCTGTGTGCACGAACC
CCCCGTTCAGCCCGACCGCTGCGCCTTATCCGGTAACTATCGTCTTGAGTCCAACCCGGTAAGACACGAC
TTATCGCCACTGGCAGCAGCCACTGGTAACAGGATTAGCAGAGCGAGGTATGTAGGCGGTGCTACAGAGT
TCTTGAAGTGGTGGCCTAACTACGGCTACACTAGAAGAACAGTATTTGGTATCTGCGCTCTGCTGAAGCC
AGTTACCTTCGGAAAAAGAGTTGGTAGCTCTTGATCCGGCAAACAAACCACCGCTGGTAGCGGTGGTTTT
TTTGTTTGCAAGCAGCAGATTACGCGCAGAAAAAAAGGATCTCAAGAAGATCCTTTGATCTTTTCTACGG
GGTCTGACGCTCAGTGGAACGAAAACTCACGTTAAGGGATTTTGGTCATGAGATTATCAAAAAGGATCTT
CACCTAGATCCTTTTAAATTAAAAATGAAGTTTTAAATCAATCTAAAGTATATATGAGTAAACTTGGTCT
GACAGTTACCAATGCTTAATCAGTGAGGCACCTATCTCAGCGATCTGTCTATTTCGTTCATCCATAGTTG
CCTGACTCCCCGTCGTGTAGATAACTACGATACGGGAGGGCTTACCATCTGGCCCCAGTGCTGCAATGAT
ACCGCGAGAACCACGCTCACCGGCTCCAGATTTATCAGCAATAAACCAGCCAGCCGGAAGGGCCGAGCGC
AGAAGTGGTCCTGCAACTTTATCCGCCTCCATCCAGTCTATTAATTGTTGCCGGGAAGCTAGAGTAAGTA
GTTCGCCAGTTAATAGTTTGCGCAACGTTGTTGCCATTGCTACAGGCATCGTGGTGTCACGCTCGTCGTT
TGGTATGGCTTCATTCAGCTCCGGTTCCCAACGATCAAGGCGAGTTACATGATCCCCCATGTTGTGCAAA
AAAGCGGTTAGCTCCTTCGGTCCTCCGATCGTTGTCAGAAGTAAGTTGGCCGCAGTGTTATCACTCATGG
TTATGGCAGCACTGCATAATTCTCTTACTGTCATGCCATCCGTAAGATGCTTTTCTGTGACTGGTGAGTA
CTCAACCAAGTCATTCTGAGAATAGTGTATGCGGCGACCGAGTTGCTCTTGCCCGGCGTCAATACGGGAT
AATACCGCGCCACATAGCAGAACTTTAAAAGTGCTCATCATTGGAAAACGTTCTTCGGGGCGAAAACTCT
CAAGGATCTTACCGCTGTTGAGATCCAGTTCGATGTAACCCACTCGTGCACCCAACTGATCTTCAGCATC
TTTTACTTTCACCAGCGTTTCTGGGTGAGCAAAAACAGGAAGGCAAAATGCCGCAAAAAAGGGAATAAGG
GCGACACGGAAATGTTGAATACTCATACTCTTCCTTTTTCAATATTATTGAAGCATTTATCAGGGTTATT
GTCTCATGAGCGGATACATATTTGAATGTAGCTCCGAATTTCTCGAGGGCTTGTCGACGACGGCGGTCTC
CGTCGTCAGGATCATGAATTCGACCCGCCTGCCACCATGACCGAGTACAAGCCCACGGTGCGCCTCGCCA
CCCGCGACGACGTCCCCCGGGCCGTACGCACCCTCGCCGCCGCGTTCGCCGACTACCCCGCCACGCGCCA
CACCGTCGACCCGGACCGCCACATCGAGCGGGTCACCGAGCTGCAAGAACTCTTCCTCACGCGCGTCGGG
CTCGACATCGGCAAGGTGTGGGTCGCGGACGACGGCGCCGCGGTGGCGGTCTGGACCACGCCGGAGAGCG
TCGAAGCGGGGGCGGTGTTCGCCGAGATCGGCCCGCGCATGGCCGAGTTGAGCGGTTCCCGGCTGGCCGC
GCAGCAACAGATGGAAGGCCTCCTGGCGCCGCACCGGCCCAAGGAGCCCGCGTGGTTCCTGGCCACCGTC
GGCGTCTCGCCCGACCACCAGGGCAAGGGTCTGGGCAGCGCCGTCGTGCTCCCCGGAGTGGAGGCGGCCG
AGCGCGCCGGGGTGCCCGCCTTCCTGGAGACATCCGCGCCCCGCAACCTCCCCTTCTACGAGCGGCTCGG
CTTCACCGTCACCGCCGACGTCGAGGTGCCCGAAGGACCGCGCACCTGGTGCATGACCCGCAAGCCCGGT
GCCTGATACGCGTGAATTCACTCCTCAGGTGCAGGCTGCCTATCAGAAGGTGGTGGCTGGTGTGGCCAAT
GCCCTGGCTCACAAATACCACTGAGATCTTTTTCCCTCTGCCAAAAATTATGGGGACATCATGAAGCCCC
TTGAGCATCTGACTTCTGGCTAATAAAGGAAATTTATTTTCATTGCAATAGTGTGTTGGAATTTTTTGTG
TCTCTCACTCGGAAGGACATATGGGAGGGCAAATCATTTAAAACATCAGAATGAGTATTTGGTTTAGAGT
TTGGCAACATATGCCCATATGCTGGCTGCCATGAACAAAGGTTGGCTATAAAGAGGTCATCAGTATATGA
AACAGCCCCCTGCTGTCCATTCCTTATTCCATAGAAAAGCCTTGACTTGAGGTTAGATTTTTTTTATATT
TTGTTTTGTGTTATTTTTTTCTTTAACATCCCTAAAATTTTCCTTACATGTTTTACTAGCCAGATTTTTC
CTCCTCTCCTGACTACTCCCAGTCATAGCTGTCCCTCTTCTCTTATGGAGATCCCTCGACCTGCAGCCCA
AGCTTGAATTCTCTAGAATTACCCTGTTATCCCTATGCTTGGTTTACCGAGCTCTTATTGGTTTTCAAAC
TTCATTGACTGTGCCCAACGCGCCTGGGAGCTCACGGGGACAGCCCCCCCCCAAAGCCCCCAGGGATGTA
ATTACGTCCCTCCCCCGCTAGGGGGCAGCAGCGAGCCGCCCGGGGCTCCGCTCCGGTCCGGCGCTCCCCC
CGCATCCCCGAGCCGGCAGCGTGCGGGGACAGCCCGGGCACGGGGAAGGTGGCACGGGATCGCTTTCCTC
TGAACGCTTCTCGCTGCTCTTTGAGCCTGCAGACACCTGGGGGGATACGGGGAAAAAGCTAGGCTGAAAG
ACCGGTTCTTAGAATGACACGCGCCTGGGAGCTCACGGGGACAGCCCCCCCCCAAAGCCCCCAGGGATGT
AATTACGTCCCTCCCCCGCTAGGGGGCAGCAGCGAGCCGCCCGGGGCTCCGCTCCGGTCCGGCGCTCCCC
CCGCATCCCCGAGCCGGCAGCGTGCGGGGACAGCCCGGGCACGGGGAAGGTGGCACGGGATCGCTTTCCT
CTGAACGCTTCTCGCTGCTCTTTGAGCCTGCAGACACCTGGGGGGATACGGGGAAAAAGCTAACTTCTGA
GACGACAACTTTGTATAGAAAAGTTGGCTCCGAATTCGCCCTTGACAGCAGAGATCCAGTTTGGTTAATT
AATTGGCTCCGGTGCCCGTCAGTGGGCAGAGCGCACATCGCCCACAGTCCCCGAGAAGTTGTGGGGAGGG
GTCGGCAATTGAACCGGTGCCTAGAGAAGGTGGCGCGGGGTAAACTGGGAAAGTGATGTCGTGTACTGGC
TCCGCCTTTTTCCCGAGGGTGGGGGAGAACCGTATATAAGTGCAGTAGTCGCCGTGAACGTTCTTTTTCG
CAACGGGTTTGCCGCCAGAACACAGGTAAGTGCCGTGTGTGGTTCCCGCGGGCCTGGCCTCTTTACGGGT
TATGGCCCTTGCGTGCCTTGAATTACTTCCACCTGGCTGCAGTACGTGATTCTTGATCCCGAGCTTCGGG
TTGGAAGTGGGTGGGAGAGTTCGAGGCCTTGCGCTTAAGGAGCCCCTTCGCCTCGTGCTTGAGTTGAGGC
CTGGCCTGGGCGCTGGGGCCGCCGCGTGCGAATCTGGTGGCACCTTCGCGCCTGTCTCGCTGCTTTCGAT
AAGTCTCTAGCCATTTAAAATTTTTGATGACCTGCTGCGACGCTTTTTTTCTGGCAAGATAGTCTTGTAA
ATGCGGGCCAAGATCTGCACACTGGTATTTCGGTTTTTGGGGCCGCGGGCGGCGACGGGGCCCGTGCGTC
CCAGCGCACATGTTCGGCGAGGCGGGGCCTGCGAGCGCGGCCACCGAGAATCGGACGGGGGTAGTCTCAA
GCTGGCCGGCCTGCTCTGGTGCCTGGCCTCGCGCCGCCGTGTATCGCCCCGCCCTGGGCGGCAAGGCTGG
CCCGGTCGGCACCAGTTGCGTGAGCGGAAAGATGGCCGCTTCCCGGCCCTGCTGCAGGGAGCTCAAAATG
GAGGACGCGGCGCTCGGGAGAGCGGGCGGGTGAGTCACCCACACAAAGGAAAAGGGCCTTTCCGTCCTCA
GCCGTCGCTTCATGTGACTCCACGGAGTACCGGGCGCCGTCCAGGCACCTCGATTAGTTCTCGAGCTTTT
GGAGTACGTCGTCTTTAGGTTGGGGGGAGGGGTTTTATGCGATGGAGTTTCCCCACACTGAGTGGGTGGA
GACTGAAGTTAGGCCAGCTTGGCACTTGATGTAATTCTCCTTGGAATTTGCCCTTTTTGAGTTTGGATCT
TGGTTCATTCTCAAGCCTCAGACAGTGGTTCAAAGTTTTTTTCTTCCATTTCAGGTGTCGTGAGAAGGGC
GAATTCGACCCAAGTTTGTACAAAAAAGCAGGCTGGATCCAGGTGCCACCATGGTGAGCGAGCTGATTAA
GGAGAACATGCACATGAAGCTGTACATGGAGGGCACCGTGAACAACCACCACTTCAAGTGCACATCCGAG
GGCGAAGGCAAGCCCTACGAGGGCACCCAGACCATGAGAATCAAGGCGGTCGAGGGCGGCCCTCTCCCCT
TCGCCTTCGACATCCTGGCTACCAGCTTCATGTACGGCAGCAAAACCTTCATCAACCACACCCAGGGCAT
CCCCGACTTCTTTAAGCAGTCCTTCCCCGAGGGCTTCACATGGGAGAGAGTCACCACATACGAAGATGGG
GGCGTGCTGACCGCTACCCAGGACACCAGCCTCCAGGACGGCTGCCTCATCTACAACGTCAAGATCAGAG
GGGTGAACTTCCCATCCAACGGCCCTGTGATGCAGAAGAAAACACTCGGCTGGGAGGCCTCCACCGAGAC
ACTGTACCCCGCTGACGGCGGCCTGGAAGGCAGAGCCGACATGGCCCTGAAGCTCGTGGGCGGGGGCCAC
CTGATCTGCAACCTTAAGACCACATACAGATCCAAGAAACCCGCTAAGAACCTCAAGATGCCCGGCGTCT
ACTATGTGGACAGGAGACTGGAAAGAATCAAGGAGGCCGACAAAGAGACATACGTCGAGCAGCACGAGGT
GGCTGTGGCCAGATACTGCGACCTCCCTAGCAAACTGGGGCACAAACTTAATTGAGAATTCTACCACCCA
GCTTTCTTGTACAAAGTGGTACGTCTCAAGACCAGAGGTCTCTGCTTGGTACTCCTTGTCTAACCAGTCA
CCTGTTTTGTCTAACCAGTCACCTGTTTTGTCTAACCAGTCACCTGTTTTGTCTAACCAGTCACCTGTTC
AACCAGAAGAGACCTGTGCTTCACTCCTCAGGTGCAGGCTGCCTATCAGAAGGTGGTGGCTGGTGTGGCC
AATGCCCTGGCTCACAAATACCACTGAGATCTTTTTCCCTCTGCCAAAAATTATGGGGACATCATGAAGC
CCCTTGAGCATCTGACTTCTGGCTAATAAAGGAAATTTATTTTCATTGCAATAGTGTGTTGGAATTTTTT
GTGTCTCTCACTCGGAAGGACATATGGGAGGGCAAATCATTTAAAACATCAGAATGAGTATTTGGTTTAG
AGTTTGGCAACATATGCCCATATGCTGGCTGCCATGAACAAAGGTTGGCTATAAAGAGGTCATCAGTATA
TGAAACAGCCCCCTGCTGTCCATTCCTTATTCCATAGAAAAGCCTTGACTTGAGGTTAGATTTTTTTTAT
ATTTTGTTTTGTGTTATTTTTTTCTTTAACATCCCTAAAATTTTCCTTACATGTTTTACTAGCCAGATTT
TTCCTCCTCTCCTGACTACTCCCAGTCATAGCTGTCCCTCTTCTCTTATGGAGATCCCGAGCGGTGCGTT
TTTATGCTTGTAGTATTGTATAATGTTTTTAAGATCCAAGCTTCTGACCTCTTCTCTTCCTCCCACAGGG
CCTCGAGACAATTGCATCGATGGTACCAGTGAAAGTCTGCAATGAATTCGAGTTGGCGCGCCTGTCATTC
TAAATCTCTCTTTCAGCCTAAAGCTTTTTCCCCGTATCCCCCCAGGTGTCTGCAGGCTCAAAGAGCAGCG
AGAAGCGTTCAGAGGAAAGCGATCCCGTGCCACCTTCCCCGTGCCCGGGCTGTCCCCGCACGCTGCCGGC
TCGGGGATGCGGGGGGAGCGCCGGACCGGAGCGGAGCCCCGGGCGGCTCGCTGCTGCCCCCTAGCGGGGG
AGGGACGTAATTACATCCCTGGGGGCTTTGGGAGGGGGCTGTCCCCGTGAGCTCCCAGGCGCGCCTGTCA
TTCTAAATCTCTCTTTCAGCCTAAAGCTTTTTCCCCGTATCCCCCCAGGTGTCTGCAGGCTCAAAGAGCA
GCGAGAAGCGTTCAGAGGAAAGCGATCCCGTGCCACCTTCCCCGTGCCCGGGCTGTCCCCGCACGCTGCC
GGCTCGGGGATGCGGGGGGAGCGCCGGACCGGAGCGGAGCCCCGGGCGGCTCGCTGCTGCCCCCTAGCGG
GGGAGGGACGTAATTACATCCCTGGGGGCTTTGGGGGGGGGCTGTCCCCGTGAGCTCCCAGGCGCGCCAA
CTCGGTACCGTATCGATGTCGACGTTAACGCTAGTGATATCAACTTTGTATAGAAAAGTTGGCTCCGAAT
TCGCCCTTGACAGCAGAGATCCAGTTTGGTTAATTAATTGGCTCCGGTGCCCGTCAGTGGGCAGAGCGCA
CATCGCCCACAGTCCCCGAGAAGTTGTGGGGAGGGGTCGGCAATTGAACCGGTGCCTAGAGAAGGTGGCG
CGGGGTAAACTGGGAAAGTGATGTCGTGTACTGGCTCCGCCTTTTTCCCGAGGGTGGGGGAGAACCGTAT
ATAAGTGCAGTAGTCGCCGTGAACGTTCTTTTTCGCAACGGGTTTGCCGCCAGAACACAGGTAAGTGCCG
TGTGTGGTTCCCGCGGGCCTGGCCTCTTTACGGGTTATGGCCCTTGCGTGCCTTGAATTACTTCCACCTG
GCTGCAGTACGTGATTCTTGATCCCGAGCTTCGGGTTGGAAGTGGGTGGGAGAGTTCGAGGCCTTGCGCT
TAAGGAGCCCCTTCGCCTCGTGCTTGAGTTGAGGCCTGGCCTGGGCGCTGGGGCCGCCGCGTGCGAATCT
GGTGGCACCTTCGCGCCTGTCTCGCTGCTTTCGATAAGTCTCTAGCCATTTAAAATTTTTGATGACCTGC
TGCGACGCTTTTTTTCTGGCAAGATAGTCTTGTAAATGCGGGCCAAGATCTGCACACTGGTATTTCGGTT
TTTGGGGCCGCGGGCGGCGACGGGGCCCGTGCGTCCCAGCGCACATGTTCGGCGAGGCGGGGCCTGCGAG
CGCGGCCACCGAGAATCGGACGGGGGTAGTCTCAAGCTGGCCGGCCTGCTCTGGTGCCTGGCCTCGCGCC
GCCGTGTATCGCCCCGCCCTGGGCGGCAAGGCTGGCCCGGTCGGCACCAGTTGCGTGAGCGGAAAGATGG
CCGCTTCCCGGCCCTGCTGCAGGGAGCTCAAAATGGAGGACGCGGCGCTCGGGAGAGCGGGCGGGTGAGT
CACCCACACAAAGGAAAAGGGCCTTTCCGTCCTCAGCCGTCGCTTCATGTGACTCCACGGAGTACCGGGC
GCCGTCCAGGCACCTCGATTAGTTCTCGAGCTTTTGGAGTACGTCGTCTTTAGGTTGGGGGGAGGGGTTT
TATGCGATGGAGTTTCCCCACACTGAGTGGGTGGAGACTGAAGTTAGGCCAGCTTGGCACTTGATGTAAT
TCTCCTTGGAATTTGCCCTTTTTGAGTTTGGATCTTGGTTCATTCTCAAGCCTCAGACAGTGGTTCAAAG
TTTTTTTCTTCCATTTCAGGTGTCGTGAGAAGGGCGAATTCGACCCAAGTTTGTACAAAAAAGCAGGCTC
GCCACCATGGTGAGCAAGGGCGAGGAGCTGTTCACCGGGGTGGTGCCCATCCTGGTCGAGCTGGACGGCG
ACGTAAACGGCCACAAGTTCAGCGTGAGGGGCGAGGGCGAGGGCGATGCCACCAACGGCAAGCTGACCCT
GAAGTTCATCTGCACCACCGGCAAGCTGCCCGTGCCCTGGCCCACCCTCGTGACCACCCTGAGCCACGGC
GTGCAGTGCTTCGCCCGCTACCCCGACCACATGAAGCAGCACGACTTCTTCAAGTCCGCCATGCCCGAAG
GCTACGTCCAGGAGCGCACCATCTTCTTCAAGGACGACGGCACCTACAAGACCCGCGCCGAGGTGAAGTT
CGAGGGCGACACCCTAGTGAACCGCATCGAGCTGAAGGGCGTCGACTTCAAGGAGGACGGCAACATCCTG
GGGCACAAGCTGGAGTACAACTTCAACAGCCACAACATCTATATCATGGCCGTCAAGCAGAAGAACGGCA
TCAAGGTGAACTTCAAGATCCGCCACAACGTGGAGGACGGCAGCGTGCAGCTCGCCGACCACTACCAGCA
GAACACCCCCATCGGCGACGGCCCCGTGCTGCTGCCCGACAGCCACTACCTGAGCACCCAGTCCGTGCTG
AGCAAAGACCCCAACGAGAAGCGCGATCACATGGTCCTGCTGGAGTTCCGCACCGCCGCCGGGATCACTC
TCGGCATGGACGAGCTGTACAAGTAATACCACCCAGCTTTCTTGTACAAAGTGGTACGCGTGAATTCACT
CCTCAGGTGCAGGCTGCCTATCAGAAGGTGGTGGCTGGTGTGGCCAATGCCCTGGCTCACAAATACCACT
GAGATCTTTTTCCCTCTGCCAAAAATTATGGGGACATCATGAAGCCCCTTGAGCATCTGACTTCTGGCTA
ATAAAGGAAATTTATTTTCATTGCAATAGTGTGTTGGAATTTTTTGTGTCTCTCACTCGGAAGGACATAT
GGGAGGGCAAATCATTTAAAACATCAGAATGAGTATTTGGTTTAGAGTTTGGCAACATATGCCCATATGC
TGGCTGCCATGAACAAAGGTTGGCTATAAAGAGGTCATCAGTATATGAAACAGCCCCCTGCTGTCCATTC
CTTATTCCATAGAAAAGCCTTGACTTGAGGTTAGATTTTTTTTATATTTTGTTTTGTGTTATTTTTTTCT
TTAACATCCCTAAAATTTTCCTTACATGTTTTACTAGCCAGATTTTTCCTCCTCTCCTGACTACTCCCAG
TCATAGCTGTCCCTCTTCTCTTATGGAGATCCCTCGACCTGCAGCCCAAGCTTGGCGTAATCATGGTCAT
AGCTGTTTCCTGTGTGAAATTGTTATCCGCTCACAATTCCACACAACATACGAGCCGGAAGCATAAAGTG
TAAAGCCTGGGGTGCCTAATGAGTGAGCTAACTCACATTAATTGCGTTGCGCTCACTGCCCGCTTTCCAG
TCGGGAAACCTGTCGTGCCAGCGGATCGACAGTACTAAGCTTGGTCTAATACCCAATCTCTCGTCTTATC
CAGATGTTTTATACGCCTCTGGCCCGTGTCTCAAAATCTCTGATGTTACATTGCACAAGATAAAATAATA
TCATCATGAACAATAAAACTGTCTGCTTACATAAACAGTAATACAAGGGGTGTTATGAGCCATATTCAAC
GGGAAACGTCGAGGCCGCGATTAAATTCCAACATGGATGCTGATTTATATGGGTATAAATGGGCTCGCGA
TAATGTCGGGCAATCAGGTGCGACAATCTATCGCTTGTATGGGAAGCCCGATGCGCCAGAGTTGTTTCTG
AAACATGGCAAAGGTAGCGTTGCCAATGATGTTACAGATGAGATGGTCAGACTAAACTGGCTGACGGAAT
TTATGCCTCTTCCGACCATCAAGCATTTTATCCGTACTCCTGATGATGCATGGTTACTCACCACTGCGAT
CCCCGGAAAAACAGCATTCCAGGTATTAGAAGAATATCCTGATTCAGGTGAAAATATTGTTGATGCGCTG
GCAGTGTTCCTGCGCCGGTTGCATTCGATTCCTGTTTGTAATTGTCCTTTTAACAGCGATCGCGTATTTC
GTCTCGCTCAGGCGCAATCACGAATGAATAACGGTTTGGTTGATGCGAGTGATTTTGATGACGAGCGTAA
TGGCTGGCCTGTTGAACAAGTCTGGAAAGAAATGCATAAACTTTTGCCATTCTCACCGGATTCAGTCGTC
ACTCATGGTGATTTCTCACTTGATAACCTTATTTTTGACGAGGGGAAATTAATAGGTTGTATTGATGTTG
GACGAGTCGGAATCGCAGACCGATACCAGGATCTTGCCATCCTATGGAACTGCCTCGGTGAGTTTTCTCC
TTCATTACAGAAACGGCTTTTTCAAAAATATGGTATTGATAATCCTGATATGAATAAATTGCAGTTTCAT
TTGATGCTCGATGAGTTTTTCTAATCAGAATTGGTTAATTGGTTGTAACACTGGCAGAGCATTACGCTGA
CTTGACGGGACGGCGCAAGCTCATGACCAAAATCCCTTAACGTGAGTTACGCGTCGTTCCACTGAGCGTC
AGAGGTATCACTAGTATTACAGAGGTAAGTTATAACAGTCGCCTAACCC
