>Addgene plasmid #103644 | LSB-hsa-miR-552-3p | depositor partial sequence | sequence record 196337 | hsa-miR-552-3p target
TTGTCTAACCAGTCACCTGTT
